Addgene plasmid #164209: CMV-LAMP1-HaloTag
Purpose: Expresses HaloTag tagged LAMP1 under CMV promoter
Depositing lab: Jennifer Lippincott-Schwartz. Depositing organization: HHMI, Janelia Research Campus. Publication: RNA Granules Hitchhike on Lysosomes for Long-Distance Transport, Using Annexin A11 as a Molecular Tether. Liao YC, Fernandopulle MS, Wang G, Choi H, Hao L, Drerup CM, Patel R, Qamar S, Nixon-Abell J, Shen Y, Meadows W, Vendruscolo M, Knowles TPJ, Nelson M, Czekalska MA, Musteikyte G, Gachechiladze MA, Stephens CA, Pasolli HA, Forrest LR, St George-Hyslop P, Lippincott-Schwartz J, Ward ME. Cell. 2019 Sep 19;179(1):147-164.e20. doi: 10.1016/j.cell.2019.08.050. PubMed 31539493.
Backbone
  Vector backbone: N/A
  Vector type: Mammalian Expression
Growth in bacteria
  Bacterial resistance: Kanamycin, 50 μg/mL
  Growth temperature: 37°C
  Growth strain: DH5alpha
  Copy number: High Copy
Gene/Insert
  Gene/Insert name: LAMP1
  Species: R. norvegicus (rat)
  Insert size (bp): 1224
  Entrez Gene: Lamp1 (a.k.a. LGP120)
  Promoter: CMV
  Tag / fusion protein: HaloTag (C terminal on insert)
  Cloning method: Gibson Cloning
  Sequencing primers: 5′ CMV-F; 3′ SV40pA R
Terms and licenses: Academic/Nonprofit Terms; Industry Terms: Not Available to Industry
How to cite: CMV-LAMP1-HaloTag was a gift from Jennifer Lippincott-Schwartz (Addgene plasmid # 164209 ; http://n2t.net/addgene:164209 ; RRID:Addgene_164209)
