[The description below was written by a language model from this plasmid's Addgene catalogue record and pLannotate feature annotations shown in this document.]
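Description:
CMV-LAMP1-HaloTag is a mammalian expression plasmid of about 6.1 kb that produces rat LAMP1 (lysosome-associated membrane glycoprotein 1, also known as LGP120) fused at its C terminus to HaloTag. The catalogue entry does not name a backbone. The annotated layout shows a high-copy ColE1/pUC-type origin for propagation in E. coli, an f1 phage origin, and a single NeoR/KanR (Tn5 aminoglycoside phosphotransferase) cassette placed behind both a bacterial bla-type promoter and the SV40 enhancer/early promoter, and terminated by an HSV TK polyadenylation signal. This dual-promoter arrangement gives kanamycin resistance in bacteria and can in principle support G418 selection in mammalian cells. Short annotated fragments of large T antigen, ble and bGH poly(A) appear to be partial matches rather than functional elements.

The expression cassette consists of the human cytomegalovirus immediate early enhancer and promoter, a remnant of a multiple cloning site, the LAMP1 coding sequence, a short linker region, the HaloTag coding sequence and an SV40 polyadenylation signal. The insert was assembled by Gibson cloning. HaloTag is a modified bacterial dehalogenase that reacts covalently with chloroalkane ligands, so the fusion protein can be labelled in living cells with cell-permeable fluorescent dyes. Because LAMP1 is a type I membrane protein of lysosomes and late endosomes, a C-terminal tag is expected to face the cytosol. The construct therefore serves as a lysosome marker for live-cell imaging, and the associated publication concerns long-distance transport of RNA granules on moving lysosomes.
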