Features (pLannotate 1.2.2; 15 found; start..end, strand, type, name):
     61..364     +  enhancer       CMV enhancer: human cytomegalovirus immediate early enhancer
    365..568     +  promoter       CMV promoter: human cytomegalovirus (CMV) immediate early promoter
    591..618     +  misc_feature   MCS (fragment): multiple cloning site
    641..1849    +  CDS            LAMP1: rat lysosome-associated membrane glycoprotein 1
   1921..2811    +  CDS            HaloTag®: modified bacterial dehalogenase that forms covalent bonds with chloroalkane derivatives
   2831..2914    +  CDS            large T antigen (fragment): large T antigen from SV40 (simian virus 40)
   2937..3058    +  polyA_signal   SV40 poly(A) signal: SV40 polyadenylation signal
   3092..3520    -  rep_origin     f1 ori (sequence partly withheld): f1 bacteriophage origin of replication; arrow indicates direction of (+) strand synthesis
   3547..3651    +  promoter       AmpR promoter: bla
   3653..4010    +  promoter       SV40 promoter: SV40 enhancer and early promoter
   4045..4839    +  CDS            NeoR/KanR: aminoglycoside phosphotransferase from Tn5; aph(3')-II (or nptII); confers resistance to neomycin, kanamycin, and G418 (Geneticin®)
   4860..5012    +  CDS            ble (fragment): BLE_KLEPN - Experimental evidence at protein level: Swiss-Prot protein existence level 1. Binding protein with a strong affinity to the bleomycin family of antibiotics. Binds to CL990; an antimitotic-antibiotic compound. From Klebsiella pneumoniae.
   5071..5118    +  polyA_signal   HSV TK poly(A) signal: herpes simplex virus thymidine kinase polyadenylation signal (Cole and Stacy, 1985)
   5209..5225    -  polyA_signal   bGH poly(A) signal (fragment): bovine growth hormone polyadenylation signal
   5447..6035    +  rep_origin     ori: high-copy-number ColE1/pMB1/pBR322/pUC origin of replication
>Addgene plasmid #164209 | CMV-LAMP1-HaloTag | addgene full sequence | sequence record 322892 | Addgene NGS Result
TAGTTATTAATAGTAATCAATTACGGGGTCATTAGTTCATAGCCCATATATGGAGTTCCGCGTTACATAA
CTTACGGTAAATGGCCCGCCTGGCTGACCGCCCAACGACCCCCGCCCATTGACGTCAATAATGACGTATG
TTCCCATAGTAACGCCAATAGGGACTTTCCATTGACGTCAATGGGTGGAGTATTTACGGTAAACTGCCCA
CTTGGCAGTACATCAAGTGTATCATATGCCAAGTACGCCCCCTATTGACGTCAATGACGGTAAATGGCCC
GCCTGGCATTATGCCCAGTACATGACCTTATGGGACTTTCCTACTTGGCAGTACATCTACGTATTAGTCA
TCGCTATTACCATGGTGATGCGGTTTTGGCAGTACATCAATGGGCGTGGATAGCGGTTTGACTCACGGGG
ATTTCCAAGTCTCCACCCCATTGACGTCAATGGGAGTTTGTTTTGGCACCAAAATCAACGGGACTTTCCA
AAATGTCGTAACAACTCCGCCCCATTGACGCAAATGGGCGGTAGGCGTGTACGGTGGGAGGTCTATATAA
GCAGAGCTGGTTTAGTGAACCGTCAGATCCGCTAGCGCTACCGGACTCAGATCTCGAGGCCACCATGGCG
GCCCCCGGCAGCGCCCGGCGGCCGCTGCTCCTGTTGCTGCTGGCAGGCCTTGCACACAGCGCCCCAGCAC
TGTTCGAGGTGAAAGACAACAACGGCACAGCGTGTATAATGGCCAGCTTCTCTGCCTCCTTTCTGACCAC
CTATGAGGCTGGACATGTTTCTAAGGTCTCGAATATGACCCTGCCAGCCTCTGCAGAAGTCCTGAAGAAT
AGCAGCTCTTGTGGTGAAAAGAATGCTTCTGAGCCCACCCTCGCAATCACCTTTGGAGAAGGATATTTAC
TGAAACTCACCTTCACAAAAAACACAACACGTTACAGTGTCCAGCACATGTATTTCACATATAACCTGTC
AGACACACAATTCTTTCCCAATGCCAGCTCCAAAGGGCCCGACACTGTGGATTCCACAACTGACATCAAG
GCAGACATCAACAAAACATACCGATGTGTCAGCGACATCAGGGTCTACATGAAGAATGTGACCATTGTGC
TCTGGGACGCTACTATCCAGGCCTACCTGCCGAGTAGCAACTTCAGCAAGGAAGAGACACGCTGCCCACA
GGATCAACCTTCCCCAACTACTGGGCCACCCAGCCCCTCACCACCACTTGTGCCCACAAACCCCAGTGTG
TCCAAGTACAATGTGACTGGTGACAATGGAACCTGCCTGCTGGCCTCTATGGCACTGCAACTCAACATCA
CCTACATGAAGAAGGACAACACGACTGTGACCAGAGCATTCAACATCAACCCAAGTGACAAATATAGTGG
GACTTGCGGTGCCCAGTTGGTGACCCTGAAGGTGGGGAACAAGAGCAGAGTCCTGGAGCTGCAGTTTGGG
ATGAATGCCACTTCTAGCCTGTTTTTCCTGCAAGGAGTTCAGTTGAACATGACTCTTCCTGATGCCATAG
AGCCCACGTTCAGCACCTCCAACTATTCCCTGAAAGCTCTTCAGGCCAGTGTCGGCAACTCATACAAGTG
CAACAGTGAGGAGCACATCTTTGTCAGCAAGGCGCTCGCCCTCAATGTCTTCAGCGTGCAAGTCCAGGCT
TTCAGGGTAGAAAGTGACAGGTTTGGGTCTGTGGAAGAGTGTGTACAGGACGGTAACAACATGCTGATCC
CCATTGCTGTGGGCGGGGCCCTGGCAGGGCTGGTCCTCATCGTCCTCATCGCCTACCTCATCGGCAGGAA
GAGGAGTCACGCGGGCTATCAGACCATCTCGGAATTCGGCTCCACCGGCTCCACAGGCTCCACCGGCGCG
GTCGACGGTGGAGGAAGTGGCGGAAGTGGCATGGCAGAAATCGGTACTGGCTTTCCATTCGACCCCCATT
ATGTGGAAGTCCTGGGCGAGCGCATGCACTACGTCGATGTTGGTCCGCGCGATGGCACCCCTGTGCTGTT
CCTGCACGGTAACCCGACCTCCTCCTACGTGTGGCGCAACATCATCCCGCATGTTGCACCGACCCATCGC
TGCATTGCTCCAGACCTGATCGGTATGGGCAAATCCGACAAACCAGACCTGGGTTATTTCTTCGACGACC
ACGTCCGCTTCATGGATGCCTTCATCGAAGCCCTGGGTCTGGAAGAGGTCGTCCTGGTCATTCACGACTG
GGGCTCCGCTCTGGGTTTCCACTGGGCCAAGCGCAATCCAGAGCGCGTCAAAGGTATTGCATTTATGGAG
TTCATCCGCCCTATCCCGACCTGGGACGAATGGCCAGAATTTGCCCGCGAGACCTTCCAGGCCTTCCGCA
CCACCGACGTCGGCCGCAAGCTGATCATCGATCAGAACGTTTTTATCGAGGGTACGCTGCCGATGGGTGT
CGTCCGCCCGCTGACTGAAGTCGAGATGGACCATTACCGCGAGCCGTTCCTGAATCCTGTTGACCGCGAG
CCACTGTGGCGCTTCCCAAACGAGCTGCCAATCGCCGGTGAGCCAGCGAACATCGTCGCGCTGGTCGAAG
AATACATGGACTGGCTGCACCAGTCCCCTGTCCCGAAGCTGCTGTTCTGGGGCACCCCAGGCGTTCTGAT
CCCACCGGCCGAAGCCGCTCGCCTGGCCAAAAGCCTGCCTAACTGCAAGGCTGTGGACATCGGCCCGGGT
CTGAATCTGCTGCAAGAAGACAACCCGGACCTGATCGGCAGCGAGATCGCGCGCTGGCTGTCGACGCTCG
AGATTTCCGGCTAAAGCGGCCGCGACTCTAGATCATAATCAGCCATACCACATTTGTAGAGGTTTTACTT
GCTTTAAAAAACCTCCCACACCTCCCCCTGAACCTGAAACATAAAATGAATGCAATTGTTGTTGTTAACT
TGTTTATTGCAGCTTATAATGGTTACAAATAAAGCAATAGCATCACAAATTTCACAAATAAAGCATTTTT
TTCACTGCATTCTAGTTGTGGTTTGTCCAAACTCATCAATGTATCTTAAGGCGTAAATTGTAAGCGTTAA
TATTTTGTTAAAATTCGCGTTAAATTTTTGTTAAATCAGCTCATTTTTTAACCAATAGGCCGAAATCGGC
AAAATCCCTTATAAATCAAAAGAATAGACCGAGATAGGGT
[37 nt withheld, positions 3191-3227]
AAAGAACGTGGACTCCAACGTCAAAGG
[49 nt withheld, positions 3255-3303]
T
[91 nt withheld, positions 3305-3395]
G
[124 nt withheld, positions 3397-3520]
CAGGTGGCACTTTTCGGGGAAATGTGCGCGGAACCCCTATTTGTTTATTTTTCTAAATACATTCAAATAT
GTATCCGCTCATGAGACAATAACCCTGATAAATGCTTCAATAATATTGAAAAAGGAAGAGTCCTGAGGCG
GAAAGAACCAGCTGTGGAATGTGTGTCAGTTAGGGTGTGGAAAGTCCCCAGGCTCCCCAGCAGGCAGAAG
TATGCAAAGCATGCATCTCAATTAGTCAGCAACCAGGTGTGGAAAGTCCCCAGGCTCCCCAGCAGGCAGA
AGTATGCAAAGCATGCATCTCAATTAGTCAGCAACCATAGTCCCGCCCCTAACTCCGCCCATCCCGCCCC
TAACTCCGCCCAGTTCCGCCCATTCTCCGCCCCATGGCTGACTAATTTTTTTTATTTATGCAGAGGCCGA
GGCCGCCTCGGCCTCTGAGCTATTCCAGAAGTAGTGAGGAGGCTTTTTTGGAGGCCTAGGCTTTTGCAAA
GATCGATCAAGAGACAGGATGAGGATCGTTTCGCATGATTGAACAAGATGGATTGCACGCAGGTTCTCCG
GCCGCTTGGGTGGAGAGGCTATTCGGCTATGACTGGGCACAACAGACAATCGGCTGCTCTGATGCCGCCG
TGTTCCGGCTGTCAGCGCAGGGGCGCCCGGTTCTTTTTGTCAAGACCGACCTGTCCGGTGCCCTGAATGA
ACTGCAAGACGAGGCAGCGCGGCTATCGTGGCTGGCCACGACGGGCGTTCCTTGCGCAGCTGTGCTCGAC
GTTGTCACTGAAGCGGGAAGGGACTGGCTGCTATTGGGCGAAGTGCCGGGGCAGGATCTCCTGTCATCTC
ACCTTGCTCCTGCCGAGAAAGTATCCATCATGGCTGATGCAATGCGGCGGCTGCATACGCTTGATCCGGC
TACCTGCCCATTCGACCACCAAGCGAAACATCGCATCGAGCGAGCACGTACTCGGATGGAAGCCGGTCTT
GTCGATCAGGATGATCTGGACGAAGAGCATCAGGGGCTCGCGCCAGCCGAACTGTTCGCCAGGCTCAAGG
CGAGCATGCCCGACGGCGAGGATCTCGTCGTGACCCATGGCGATGCCTGCTTGCCGAATATCATGGTGGA
AAATGGCCGCTTTTCTGGATTCATCGACTGTGGCCGGCTGGGTGTGGCGGACCGCTATCAGGACATAGCG
TTGGCTACCCGTGATATTGCTGAAGAGCTTGGCGGCGAATGGGCTGACCGCTTCCTCGTGCTTTACGGTA
TCGCCGCTCCCGATTCGCAGCGCATCGCCTTCTATCGCCTTCTTGACGAGTTCTTCTGAGCGGGACTCTG
GGGTTCGAAATGACCGACCAAGCGACGCCCAACCTGCCATCACGAGATTTCGATTCCACCGCCGCCTTCT
ATGAAAGGTTGGGCTTCGGAATCGTTTTCCGGGACGCCGGCTGGATGATCCTCCAGCGCGGGGATCTCAT
GCTGGAGTTCTTCGCCCACCCTAGGGGGAGGCTAACTGAAACACGGAAGGAGACAATACCGGAAGGAACC
CGCGCTATGACGGCAATAAAAAGACAGAATAAAACGCACGGTGTTGGGTCGTTTGTTCATAAACGCGGGG
TTCGGTCCCAGGGCTGGCACTCTGTCGATACCCCACCGAGACCCCATTGGGGCCAATACGCCCGCGTTTC
TTCCTTTTCCCCACCCCACCCCCCAAGTTCGGGTGAAGGCCCAGGGCTCGCAGCCAACGTCGGGGCGGCA
GGCCCTGCCATAGCCTCAGGTTACTCATATATACTTTAGATTGATTTAAAACTTCATTTTTAATTTAAAA
GGATCTAGGTGAAGATCCTTTTTGATAATCTCATGACCAAAATCCCTTAACGTGAGTTTTCGTTCCACTG
AGCGTCAGACCCCGTAGAAAAGATCAAAGGATCTTCTTGAGATCCTTTTTTTCTGCGCGTAATCTGCTGC
TTGCAAACAAAAAAACCACCGCTACCAGCGGTGGTTTGTTTGCCGGATCAAGAGCTACCAACTCTTTTTC
CGAAGGTAACTGGCTTCAGCAGAGCGCAGATACCAAATACTGTTCTTCTAGTGTAGCCGTAGTTAGGCCA
CCACTTCAAGAACTCTGTAGCACCGCCTACATACCTCGCTCTGCTAATCCTGTTACCAGTGGCTGCTGCC
AGTGGCGATAAGTCGTGTCTTACCGGGTTGGACTCAAGACGATAGTTACCGGATAAGGCGCAGCGGTCGG
GCTGAACGGGGGGTTCGTGCACACAGCCCAGCTTGGAGCGAACGACCTACACCGAACTGAGATACCTACA
GCGTGAGCTATGAGAAAGCGCCACGCTTCCCGAAGGGAGAAAGGCGGACAGGTATCCGGTAAGCGGCAGG
GTCGGAACAGGAGAGCGCACGAGGGAGCTTCCAGGGGGAAACGCCTGGTATCTTTATAGTCCTGTCGGGT
TTCGCCACCTCTGACTTGAGCGTCGATTTTTGTGATGCTCGTCAGGGGGGCGGAGCCTATGGAAAAACGC
CAGCAACGCGGCCTTTTTACGGTTCCTGGCCTTTTGCTGGCCTTTTGCTCACATGTTCTTTCCTGCGTTA
TCCCCTGATTCTGTGGATAACCGTATTACCGCCATGCAT
